Addgene plasmid #81077: pconst #3-RFP
Purpose: constitutive promoter expressing RFP, biobrick construction
Depositing lab: Paul Adams & Jay Keasling. Publication: Engineering dynamic pathway regulation using stress-response promoters. Dahl RH, Zhang F, Alonso-Gutierrez J, Baidoo E, Batth TS, Redding-Johanson AM, Petzold CJ, Mukhopadhyay A, Lee TS, Adams PD, Keasling JD. Nat Biotechnol. 2013 Nov;31(11):1039-46. doi: 10.1038/nbt.2689. Epub 2013 Oct 20. PubMed 24142050.
Backbone
  Vector backbone: pBbA0k-RFP
  Backbone size w/o insert (bp): 2099
  Total vector size (bp): 2777
  Vector type: P15A origin, Constitutive promoter, kanR
  Selectable markers: Kan
Growth in bacteria
  Bacterial resistance: Kanamycin, 50 μg/mL
  Growth temperature: 37°C
  Growth strain: DH5alpha
  Growth instructions: medium copy
  Copy number: Low Copy
Gene/Insert
  Gene/Insert name: RFP
  Insert size (bp): 678
  Promoter: Constitutive Promoter - BBa_J23101
  Cloning method: Unknown
  Sequencing primers: 5′ tttacagctagctcagtcctaggtattatgctagc
Terms and licenses: Academic/Nonprofit Terms; Industry Terms: Not Available to Industry
How to cite: pconst #3-RFP was a gift from Paul Adams & Jay Keasling (Addgene plasmid # 81077 ; http://n2t.net/addgene:81077 ; RRID:Addgene_81077)
