[The description below was written by a language model from this plasmid's Addgene catalogue record and pLannotate feature annotations shown in this document.]
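Description:
pconst #3-RFP is a small (about 2.8 kb) bacterial expression plasmid built on the BglBrick-style pBbA0k-RFP backbone for use in E. coli. It replicates from the p15A origin, which lets it coexist with ColE1-type plasmids. The catalogue entry is inconsistent about copy number, calling it "medium copy" in one field and "low copy" in another, whereas p15A is generally regarded as a low-to-medium copy origin. Selection is by kanamycin, conferred by the Tn5-derived neo/nptII gene, which is followed by the lambda t0 terminator. A short adjoining stretch annotated as a tnpA fragment is most likely residual Tn5 sequence carried along with the resistance cassette, and the brief "RSF ori" hit next to p15A probably reflects sequence similarity rather than a second functional origin.

The payload is a simple constitutive reporter unit. A synthetic sigma70 promoter from the Anderson collection drives mRFP1, a monomeric red fluorescent derivative of DsRed, and transcription is stopped by a tandem rrnB T1 and T7Te terminator. The catalogue names the promoter as BBa_J23101. The automated annotation instead labels it as a fragment of J23119, the consensus parent of that promoter family, which is consistent with a partial match to a closely related family member. No inducer or regulator gene is annotated, so RFP should be expressed continuously.

The plasmid was deposited with work on dynamic pathway regulation using stress-response promoters. Its stated purpose is constitutive RFP expression in a BioBrick-compatible format. That makes it suitable as a fixed-strength promoter reference or fluorescence control, although the record does not spell out this role.
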