Features (pLannotate 1.2.2; 9 found; start..end, strand, type, name):
     23..50      +  promoter       J23119 promoter (fragment): bacterial promoter (Registry of Standard Biological Parts BBa J23119)
     77..754     +  CDS            mRFP1: monomeric derivative of DsRed (Campbell et al., 2002)
    787..858     +  terminator     rrnB T1 terminator: transcription terminator T1 from the E. coli rrnB gene
    874..901     +  terminator     T7Te terminator: phage T7 early transcription terminator
    920..975     -  rep_origin     RSF ori (fragment): Plasmids containing the RSF 1030 origin of replication can be propagated in E. coli cells that contain additional plasmids with compatible origins.
   1063..1608    -  rep_origin     p15A ori: Plasmids containing the medium-copy-number p15A origin of replication can be propagated in E. coli cells that contain a second plasmid with the ColE1 origin.
   1722..1816    -  terminator     lambda t0 terminator: transcription terminator from phage lambda
   1850..2641    -  CDS            neo: KKA2_KLEPN - Also known as kan, nptII. Experimental evidence at protein level: Swiss-Prot protein existence level 1. Resistance to kanamycin, neomycin, paromomycin, ribostamycin, butirosin and gentamicin B. From Klebsiella pneumoniae.
   2673..2777    -  CDS            tnpA (fragment): TN5P_ECOLX - Also known as tnp. Experimental evidence at protein level: Swiss-Prot protein existence level 1. Mediates transposition of transposon Tn5 by a 'cut and paste' mechanism. First, the monomeric transposase binds the 19 bp inverted DNA repeats flanking the transposon. Then, dimerization of the DNA- bound transposase creates a synaptic DNA complex. After nicking of the first DNA strand, excision of the transposon proceeds through a series of intermediates. The transposase then mediates the insertion of the transposon at a new site by strand transfer. The activity of the wild- type tran
>Addgene plasmid #81077 | pconst #3-RFP | depositor full sequence | sequence record 153934 | pconst #3-RFP sequence 2777 bps
GAATTCATGAGATCTTTTACATCTAGCTCAGTCCTAGGTATTATGCTAGCGGATCTTTTAAGAAGGAGAT
ATACATATGGCGAGTAGCGAAGACGTTATCAAAGAGTTCATGCGTTTCAAAGTTCGTATGGAAGGTTCCG
TTAACGGTCACGAGTTCGAAATCGAAGGTGAAGGTGAAGGTCGTCCGTACGAAGGTACCCAGACCGCTAA
ACTGAAAGTTACCAAAGGTGGTCCGCTGCCGTTCGCTTGGGACATCCTGTCCCCGCAGTTCCAGTACGGT
TCCAAAGCTTACGTTAAACACCCGGCTGACATCCCGGACTACCTGAAACTGTCCTTCCCGGAAGGTTTCA
AATGGGAACGTGTTATGAACTTCGAAGACGGTGGTGTTGTTACCGTTACCCAGGACTCCTCCCTGCAAGA
CGGTGAGTTCATCTACAAAGTTAAACTGCGTGGTACCAACTTCCCGTCCGACGGTCCGGTTATGCAGAAA
AAAACCATGGGTTGGGAAGCTTCCACCGAACGTATGTACCCGGAAGACGGTGCTCTGAAAGGTGAAATCA
AAATGCGTCTGAAACTGAAAGACGGTGGTCACTACGACGCTGAAGTTAAAACCACCTACATGGCTAAAAA
ACCGGTTCAGCTGCCGGGTGCTTACAAAACCGACATCAAACTGGACATCACCTCCCACAACGAAGACTAC
ACCATCGTTGAACAGTACGAACGTGCTGAAGGTCGTCACTCCACCGGTGCTTAAGGATCCAAACTCGAGT
AAGGATCTCCAGGCATCAAATAAAACGAAAGGCTCAGTCGAAAGACTGGGCCTTTCGTTTTATCTGTTGT
TTGTCGGTGAACGCTCTCTACTAGAGTCACACTGGCTCACCTTCGGGTGGGCCTTTCTGCGTTTATACCT
AGGGATATATTCCGCTTCCTCGCTCACTGACTCGCTACGCTCGGTCGTTCGACTGCGGCGAGCGGAAATG
GCTTACGAACGGGGCGGAGATTTCCTGGAAGATGCCAGGAAGATACTTAACAGGGAAGTGAGAGGGCCGC
GGCAAAGCCGTTTTTCCATAGGCTCCGCCCCCCTGACAAGCATCACGAAATCTGACGCTCAAATCAGTGG
TGGCGAAACCCGACAGGACTATAAAGATACCAGGCGTTTCCCCCTGGCGGCTCCCTCGTGCGCTCTCCTG
TTCCTGCCTTTCGGTTTACCGGTGTCATTCCGCTGTTATGGCCGCGTTTGTCTCATTCCACGCCTGACAC
TCAGTTCCGGGTAGGCAGTTCGCTCCAAGCTGGACTGTATGCACGAACCCCCCGTTCAGTCCGACCGCTG
CGCCTTATCCGGTAACTATCGTCTTGAGTCCAACCCGGAAAGACATGCAAAAGCACCACTGGCAGCAGCC
ACTGGTAATTGATTTAGAGGAGTTAGTCTTGAAGTCATGCGCCGGTTAAGGCTAAACTGAAAGGACAAGT
TTTGGTGACTGCGCTCCTCCAAGCCAGTTACCTCGGTTCAAAGAGTTGGTAGCTCAGAGAACCTTCGAAA
AACCGCCCTGCAAGGCGGTTTTTTCGTTTTCAGAGCAAGAGATTACGCGCAGACCAAAACGATCTCAAGA
AGATCATCTTATTAATCAGATAAAATATTTCTAGATTTCAGTGCAATTTATCTCTTCAAATGTAGCACCT
GAAGTCAGCCCCATACGATATAAGTTGTTACTAGTGCTTGGATTCTCACCAATAAAAAACGCCCGGCGGC
AACCGAGCGTTCTGAACAAATCCAGATGGAGTTCTGAGGTCATTACTGGATCTATCAACAGGAGTCCAAG
CGAGCTCTCGAACCCCAGAGTCCCGCTCAGAAGAACTCGTCAAGAAGGCGATAGAAGGCGATGCGCTGCG
AATCGGGAGCGGCGATACCGTAAAGCACGAGGAAGCGGTCAGCCCATTCGCCGCCAAGCTCTTCAGCAAT
ATCACGGGTAGCCAACGCTATGTCCTGATAGCGGTCCGCCACACCCAGCCGGCCACAGTCGATGAATCCA
GAAAAGCGGCCATTTTCCACCATGATATTCGGCAAGCAGGCATCGCCATGGGTCACGACGAGATCCTCGC
CGTCGGGCATGCGCGCCTTGAGCCTGGCGAACAGTTCGGCTGGCGCGAGCCCCTGATGCTCTTCGTCCAG
ATCATCCTGATCGACAAGACCGGCTTCCATCCGAGTACGTGCTCGCTCGATGCGATGTTTCGCTTGGTGG
TCGAATGGGCAGGTAGCCGGATCAAGCGTATGCAGCCGCCGCATTGCATCAGCCATGATGGATACTTTCT
CGGCAGGAGCAAGGTGAGATGACAGGAGATCCTGCCCCGGCACTTCGCCCAATAGCAGCCAGTCCCTTCC
CGCTTCAGTGACAACGTCGAGCACAGCTGCGCAAGGAACGCCCGTCGTGGCCAGCCACGATAGCCGCGCT
GCCTCGTCCTGCAGTTCATTCAGGGCACCGGACAGGTCGGTCTTGACAAAAAGAACCGGGCGCCCCTGCG
CTGACAGCCGGAACACGGCGGCATCAGAGCAGCCGATTGTCTGTTGTGCCCAGTCATAGCCGAATAGCCT
CTCCACCCAAGCGGCCGGAGAACCTGCGTGCAATCCATCTTGTTCAATCATGCGAAACGATCCTCATCCT
GTCTCTTGATCAGATCATGATCCCCTGCGCCATCAGATCCTTGGCGGCAAGAAAGCCATCCAGTTTACTT
TGCAGGGCTTCCCAACCTTACCAGAGGGCGCCCCAGCTGGCAATTCC
