>Addgene plasmid #81077 | pconst #3-RFP | addgene partial sequence | sequence record 157126 | RNAde-BB-3 5'-tacggacgaccttcaccttc-3'
CCTTCCATACGAACTTTGAAACGCATGAACTCTTTGATAACGTCTTCGCTACTCGCCATATGTATATCTC
CTTCTTAAAAGATCCGCTAGCATAATACCTAGGACTGAGCTAGATGTAAAAGATCTCATGAATTCGGAAT
TGCCAGCTGGGGCGCCCTCTGGTAAGGTTGGGAAGCCCTGCAAAGTAAACTGGATGGCTTTCTTGCCGCC
AAGGATCTGATGGCGCAGGGGATCATGATCTGATCAAGAGACAGGATGAGGATCGTTTCGCATGATTGAA
CAAGATGGATTGCACGCAGGTTCTCCGGCCGCTTGGGTGGAGAGGCTATTCGGCTATGACTGGGCACAAC
AGACAATCGGCTGCTCTGATGCCGCCGTGTTCCGGCTGTCAGCGCAGGGGCGCCCGGTTCTTTTTGTCAA
GACCGACCTGTCCGGTGCCCTGAATGAACTGCAGGACGAGGCAGCGCGGCTATCGTGGCTGGCCACGACG
GGCGTTCCTTGCGCAGCTGTGCTCGACGTTGTCACTGAAGCGGGAAGGGACTGGCTGCTATTGGGCGAAG
TGCCGGGGCAGGATCTCCTGTCATCTCACCTTGCTCCTGCCGAGAAAGTATCCATCATGGCTGATGCAAT
GCGGCGGCTGCATACGCTTGATCCGGCTACCTGCCCATTCGACCACCAAGCGAAACATCGCATCGAGCGA
GCACGTACTCGGATGGAAGCCGGTCTTGTCGATCAGGATGATCTGGACGAAGAGCATCAGGGGCTCGCGC
CAGCCGAACTGTTCGCCAGGCTCAAGGCGCGCATGCCCGACGGCGAGGATCTCGTCGTGACCCATGGCGA
TGCCTGCTTGCCGAATATCAT
