>Addgene plasmid #81077 | pconst #3-RFP | addgene partial sequence | sequence record 157127 | jkRFP-F 5'-tggtcactacgacgctgaag-3'
GCTAAACCGGTTCGCTGCCGGGTGCTTACAAAACCGACATCAAACTGGACATCACCTCCCACAACGAAGA
CTACACCATCGTTGAACAGTACGAACGTGCTGAAGGTCGTCACTCCACCGGTGCTTAAGGATCCAAACTC
GAGTAAGGATCTCCAGGCATCAAATAAAACGAAAGGCTCAGTCGAAAGACTGGGCCTTTCGTTTTATCTG
TTGTTTGTCGGTGAACGCTCTCTACTAGAGTCACACTGGCTCACCTTCGGGTGGGCCTTTCTGCGTTTAT
ACCTAGGGATATATTCCGCTTCCTCGCTCACTGACTCGCTACGCTCGGTCGTTCGACTGCGGCGAGCGGA
AATGGCTTACGAACGGGGCGGAGATTTCCTGGAAGATGCCAGGAAGATACTTAACAGGGAAGTGAGAGGG
CCGCGGCAAAGCCGTTTTTCCATAGGCTCCGCCCCCCTGACAAGCATCACGAAATCTGACGCTCAAATCA
GTGGTGGCGAAACCCGACAGGACTATAAAGATACCAGGCGTTTCCCCCTGGCGGCTCCCTCGTGCGCTCT
CCTGTTCCTGCCTTTCGGTTTACCGGTGTCATTCCGCTGTTATGGCCGCGTTTGTCTCATTCCACGCCTG
ACACTCAGTTCCGGGTAGGCAGTTCGCTCCAAGCTGGACTGTATGCACGAACCCCCCGTTCAGTCCGACC
GCTGCGCCTTATCCGGTAACTATCGTCTTGAGTCCAACCCGGAAAGACATGCAAAAGCACCACTGGCAGC
AGCCACTGGTAATTGATTTAGAGGAGTTAGTCTTGAAGTCATGCGCCGGTTAAGGCTAAACTGAAAGGAC
AAGTTTTGGTGACTGCGCTCCTCCAAGCCAGTTACCTCGGTTCAAAGAGTTGGTAGCTCAGAGAACCTTC
GAAAAAACCGCCCTGCAAGGCGGTTTTTTCGTTTTCAGAGCAAGAGATTACGCGCAGAACCAAAACGATC
TCAA
